>Addgene plasmid #126746 | pZ_P-HXT1-FAS1up | addgene full sequence | sequence record 248261 | Addgene NGS Result
AGATCTAACATCCAAAGACGAAAGGTTGAATGAAACCTTTTTGCCATCCGACATCCACAGGTCCATTCTC
ACACATAAGTGCCAAACGCAACAGGAGGGGATACACTAGCAGCAGACCGTTGCAAACGCAGGACCTCCAC
TCCTCTTCTCCTCAACACCCACTTTTGCCATCGAAAAACCAGCCCAGTTATTGGGCTTGATTGGAGCTCG
CTCATTCCAATTCCTTCTATTAGGCTACTAACACCATGACTTTATTAGCCTGTCTATCCTGGCCCCCCTG
GCGAGGTTCATGTTTGTTTATTTCCGAATGCAACAAGCTCCGCATTACACCCGAACATCACTCCAGATGA
GGGCTTTCTGAGTGTGGGGTCAAATAGTTTCATGTTCCCCAAATGGCCCAAAACTGACAGTTTAAACGCT
GTCTTGGAACCTAATATGACAAAAGCGTGATCTCATCCAAGATGAACTAAGTTTGGTTCGTTGAAATGCT
AACGGCCAGTTGGTCAAAAAGAAACTTCCAAAAGTCGGCATACCGTTTGTCTTGTTTGGTATTGATTGAC
GAATGCTCAAAAATAATCTCATTAATGCTTAGCGCAGTCTCTCTATCGCTTCTGAACCCCGGTGCACCTG
TGCCGAAACGCAAATGGGGAAACACCCGCTTTTTGGATGATTATGCATTGTCTCCACATTGTATGCTTCC
AAGATTCTGGTGGGAATACTGCTGATAGCCTAACGTTCATGATCAAAATTTAACTGTTCTAACCCCTACT
TGACAGCAATATATAAACAGAAGGAAGCTGCCCTGTCTTAAACCTTTTTTTTTATCATCATTATTAGCTT
ACTTTCATAATTGCGACTGGTTCCAATTGACAAGCTTTTGATTTTAACGACTTTTAACGACAACTTGAGA
AGATCAAAAAACAACTAATTATTCGAAACGAGGGTACCCAATTGATTAAGTTCAGTGAAATTTCAAACCG
CTATACACAACAGGACAACTTTGAGTTTAGAAAAATCCGATGTAGTGTAACGGCTAGCACGGTCCGCTTT
CACCGGGCAGACCCGGGTTCGACTCCCGGCATCGGAGTTTATTTTTCCATTTCGTTCTTTAGAGTATTCT
CCTCAGCATGCCCCCCTGAATTTTTCCTTTTTTCCATGTGTCCCATTTTTCCACTTTTTTTACAGTTTTC
CTCGTGATGTTAATTGGCTACACAAAAGCTGCCACACGAAACCTTAATCACGAAAAACTATACAGCCTTC
ACTAATCCGTAGCCCCATAATATGTTGTCCACGTGCTGTTGGGTACTACCTGTAGACTCTCATACCCCAC
TCCGTCTTTCTCCAACAATTAACGCAGTACCGAGATTTATCAGCAGACTCAAATTGGGCAAACTCTGTAT
TTTTCCTTGCCCGCATAATTTATGGGTCTCAGGCCTCCACGTTTCCTGTTTACTTGAAGAATATTGGCTG
CGGAAAAAGTGGTAAGGACAACCCCCTTTTAATTGGATCCAGTTTTTCCGAAATGTTCCGATCCGTACGT
CATCTCCGAAGCCGTACATTTTCACTCAATCTACGTAGCTTTGGACTCAGCGCTCCTGGAATTGCCAGGA
CAGTTTACTTGAGTTGATATTCCCTTGTAGATTGTGTGCTTCTTTTTCCAAAATTTGAGGCTTCGTTTGA
AAAGTGGAATCTGGTCGCTAGATCACTTCATGCCTATTTTTCACGGAAAAATAAGTGGTACTATGCACCC
CTTAAACCTAAAGAAAAACGGAAAAATTACCCCAAAACCTGGTGATGTTTTTCGCCCCTTTCTTTTTATC
CGAGTTTTTCTTTTTTCTTGTCTGCCAAATTCCTCTCCTGACCTTAGCGTCCCCGGAAAAAATTAACTAC
TTAAGGACCGAATGAGCCCCAGCTTTTCCCCTTCTCTTCATTATTCCCCATAATATAATATGAGTGCTAC
ATCCGGAGTTGTCAACAGGCCATTGGTGTTAAACCATGGCTCAATCGAGTCAACCATCTTAATCCCAACC
ACAGAATATCATTTCTACCAAACGTTACTGGAAGGGTTCAGGAAGTCATTGCCACAAGTTACCGAGGGAT
TTGCTGACGACGACGAGCCGAGCTCCAAGGCAGAACTTCTGATGAAGTTTTTGGGTTACATTGTCCAATC
TGGAGTCTCCAATCAGCAAGAGCAATTAGCTGCTGCAAAGTTGGTTTTGAATGAGTTCGAGTCCCGTTTC
CTTCAAGGATTGAACTTGCACTCTTATGCTGCCATTTTGCTTAAGAGCGAGACCTTTCCCACAACATTAT
TGAAAATCAAAGAAAACTTAATCAAGAACTACTACCTGGGAAGAGCCCTTGTCTACCTGCCAGGTCAGCG
TGGCCTTGTATACCCTCCCTCGGCATTACTTAATGCTGGAAAGTCCGGCTCCGCTCAGATCTACGCCATA
TTTGGAGGTCAAGGTAACACCGATGACTATTTCGAAGAACTTAGAGATATTTACCACATCTACCAAGGTC
TCGTGTCAGACTTCGTTACCAAGGCCCAGTTGAAGTTACAAGAGCTCATCAGAACCACCCCTGAAACTGA
CAGAATATATACACAGGGTCTAGACCTGATCAATTGGCTGGAAAACAAGGACAAGACTCCTGACCAACAA
CAATTGCTATCCATTCCAATGTCATGTCCTCTAATTTGTGTTATCCAACTGTGTCATTACATTGTCACTT
GCCGCATCTTAGGTATTACACCTGGTCAACTCAGAGATTCCTTGAAAGGTACTACAGGTCACTCCCAAGG
TCTGGTCACCGCTGTGGTCGTTTCTTCTGCTGATTCCTGGGAATCCTTTGAGAAATTGGCGCTTCAGGCA
GTTGAATTCATGTTCTACATTGGTGTTAGAGGACTACAAACCTATCCAAACACCTCTTTACCTCCATCCA
TCGTCCAAGATTCCGAAGAAAATGCCGAGGGAACTCCTTCTCCCATGCTTTCAGTTAGAGACCTTTCCTA
TGACCAATTGGTCAAGTTTGTCAACGAAACGAACCAGCACTTGCCTGAGGCCAAACATATCGACATCTCT
TTAATAAATGGGCCCAGAAATGTCGTCTTGACAGGCCCTCCTCAATCACTTTACGGTTTGAATCTGAACC
ATCATCATCATCATCATTGAGTTTGTAGCCTTAGACATGACTGTTCCTCAGTTCAAGTTGGGCACTTACG
AGAAGACCGGTCTTGCTAGATTCTAATCAAGAGGATGTCAGAATGCCATTTGCCTGAGAGATGCAGGCTT
CATTTTTGATACTTTTTTATTTGTAACCTATATAGTATAGGATTTTTTTTGTCATTTTGTTTCTTCTCGT
ACGAGCTTGCTCCTGATCAGCCTATCTCGCAGCTGATGAATATCTTGTGGTAGGGGTTTGGGAAAATCAT
TCGAGTTTGATGTTTTTCTTGGTATTTCCCACTCCTCTTCAGAGTACAGAAGATTAAGTGAGACCTTCGT
TTGTGCGGATCCCCCACACACCATAGCTTCAAAATGTTTCTACTCCTTTTTTACTCTTCCAGATTTTCTC
GGACTCCGCGCATCGCCGTACCACTTCAAAACACCCAAGCACAGCATACTAAATTTCCCCTCTTTCTTCC
TCTAGGGTGTCGTTAATTACCCGTACTAAAGGTTTGGAAAAGAAAAAAGAGACCGCCTCGTTTCTTTTTC
TTCGTCGAAAAAGGCAATAAAAATTTTTATCACGTTTCTTTTTCTTGAAAATTTTTTTTTTTGATTTTTT
TCTCTTTCGATGACCTCCCATTGATATTTAAGTTAATAAACGGTCTTCAATTTCTCAAGTTTCAGTTTCA
TTTTTCTTGTTCTATTACAACTTTTTTTACTTCTTGCTCATTAGAAAGAAAGCATAGCAATCTAATCTAA
GGGCGGTGTTGACAATTAATCATCGGCATAGTATATCGGCATAGTATAATACGACAAGGTGAGGAACTAA
ACCATGGCCAAGTTGACCAGTGCCGTTCCGGTGCTCACCGCGCGCGACGTCGCCGGAGCGGTCGAGTTCT
GGACCGACCGGCTCGGGTTCTCCCGGGACTTCGTGGAGGACGACTTCGCCGGTGTGGTCCGGGACGACGT
GACCCTGTTCATCAGCGCGGTCCAGGACCAGGTGGTGCCGGACAACACCCTGGCCTGGGTGTGGGTGCGC
GGCCTGGACGAGCTGTACGCCGAGTGGTCGGAGGTCGTGTCCACGAACTTCCGGGACGCCTCCGGGCCGG
CCATGACCGAGATCGGCGAGCAGCCGTGGGGGCGGGAGTTCGCCCTGCGCGACCCGGCCGGCAACTGCGT
GCACTTCGTGGCCGAGGAGCAGGACTGACACGTCCGACGCGGCCCGACGGGTCCGAGGCCTCGGAGATCC
GTCCCCCTTTTCCTTTGTCGATATCATGTAATTAGTTATGTCACGCTTACATTCACGCCCTCCCCCCACA
TCCGCTCTAACCGAAAAGGAAGGAGTTAGACAACCTGAAGTCTAGGTCCCTATTTATTTTTTTATAGTTA
TGTTAGTATTAAGAACGTTATTTATATTTCAAATTTTTCTTTTTTTTCTGTACAGACGCGTGTACGCATG
TAACATTATACTGAAAACCTTGCTTGAGAAGGTTTTGGGACGCTCGAAGGCTTTAATTTGCAAGCTGGAG
ACCAACATGTGAGCAAAAGGCCAGCAAAAGGCCAGGAACCGTAAAAAGGCCGCGTTGCTGGCGTTTTTCC
ATAGGCTCCGCCCCCCTGACGAGCATCACAAAAATCGACGCTCAAGTCAGAGGTGGCGAAACCCGACAGG
ACTATAAAGATACCAGGCGTTTCCCCCTGGAAGCTCCCTCGTGCGCTCTCCTGTTCCGACCCTGCCGCTT
ACCGGATACCTGTCCGCCTTTCTCCCTTCGGGAAGCGTGGCGCTTTCTCATAGCTCACGCTGTAGGTATC
TCAGTTCGGTGTAGGTCGTTCGCTCCAAGCTGGGCTGTGTGCACGAACCCCCCGTTCAGCCCGACCGCTG
CGCCTTATCCGGTAACTATCGTCTTGAGTCCAACCCGGTAAGACACGACTTATCGCCACTGGCAGCAGCC
ACTGGTAACAGGATTAGCAGAGCGAGGTATGTAGGCGGTGCTACAGAGTTCTTGAAGTGGTGGCCTAACT
ACGGCTACACTAGAAGAACAGTATTTGGTATCTGCGCTCTGCTGAAGCCAGTTACCTTCGGAAAAAGAGT
TGGTAGCTCTTGATCCGGCAAACAAACCACCGCTGGTAGCGGTGGTTTTTTTGTTTGCAAGCAGCAGATT
ACGCGCAGAAAAAAAGGATCTCAAGAAGATCCTTTGATCTTTTCTACGGGGTCTGACGCTCAGTGGAACG
AAAACTCACGTTAAGGGATTTTGGTCATGAGATC
Features (pLannotate 1.2.2; 11 found; start..end, strand, type, name):
      2..940     +  promoter       AOX1 promoter: Pichia pastoris AOX1; inducible promoter, regulated by methanol
   1015..1086    +  ncRNA          tRNA: Accession: RF00005 - tRNA
   1977..3149    +  CDS            FAS1 (fragment): FAS1_CANAX - Experimental evidence at protein level: Swiss-Prot protein existence level 1. Fatty acid synthetase catalyzes the formation of long-chain fatty acids from acetyl-CoA, malonyl-CoA and NADPH. The beta subunit contains domains for: [acyl-carrier-protein] acetyltransferase and malonyltransferase, S-acyl fatty acid synthase thioesterase, enoyl- [acyl-carrier-protein] reductase, and 3-hydroxypalmitoyl-[acyl-carrier- protein] dehydratase. From Candida albicans (Yeast).
   3150..3167    +  CDS            capTEV™ (fragment): composite tag for in vivo biotinylation, TEV protease cleavage, and 6xHis tagging
   3178..3243    +  CDS            AOX1 (fragment): ALOX1_KOMPC - Experimental evidence at protein level: Swiss-Prot protein existence level 1. Major isoform of alcohol oxidase, which catalyzes the oxidation of methanol to formaldehyde and hydrogen peroxide, the first step in the methanol utilization pathway of methylotrophic yeasts. From Komagataella phaffii (strain ATCC 76273 / CBS 7435 / CECT 11047 / NRRL Y-11430 / Wegner 21-1) (Yeast) (Pichia pastoris).
   3247..3493    +  terminator     AOX1 terminator: Pichia pastoris AOX1; transcription terminator for AOX1
   3514..3921    +  promoter       TEF1 promoter: S. cerevisiae TEF1; promoter for EF-1α
   3928..3975    +  promoter       EM7 promoter: synthetic bacterial promoter&nbsp
   3994..4368    +  CDS            BleoR: antibiotic-binding protein; Sh ble from Streptoalloteichus hindustanus; confers resistance to bleomycin, phleomycin, and Zeocin™
   4434..4681    +  terminator     CYC1 terminator: S. cerevisiae CYC1; transcription terminator for CYC1
   4756..5344    -  rep_origin     ori: high-copy-number ColE1/pMB1/pBR322/pUC origin of replication
