[The description below was written by a language model from this plasmid's Addgene catalogue record and pLannotate feature annotations shown in this document.]
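Description:
pZ_P-HXT1-FAS1up is a yeast integration/expression plasmid built on the Invitrogen pPICZ B backbone and intended for Komagataella phaffii (Pichia pastoris). Its stated purpose is to replace the native promoter of the gene encoding FAS1, the fatty acid synthase beta subunit. It replicates in E. coli through a high-copy ColE1/pUC-type origin and carries no yeast replication origin, so it would be maintained in yeast by chromosomal integration. A single Sh ble (BleoR) gene provides Zeocin selection in both hosts. It is preceded by the S. cerevisiae TEF1 promoter for expression in yeast and the synthetic EM7 promoter for expression in bacteria, and it is followed by the CYC1 terminator.

The catalogue lists a roughly 1.2 kb insert called "fas1 upstream", assembled by Gibson cloning and placed under an HXT1 promoter. In the feature table, this insert corresponds to an approximately 1.2 kb segment annotated by homology as a FAS1 coding fragment. That suggests the fragment is the 5' portion of the FAS1 open reading frame and acts as a homology arm, so that integration at the locus would put the chromosomal gene under HXT1 control. The record does not describe this mechanism explicitly. A 6xHis sequence directly follows the fragment, then the AOX1 terminator, both carried over from the backbone. The HXT1 promoter itself is not annotated and presumably lies in the unannotated stretch upstream of the FAS1 fragment, next to a predicted tRNA feature. The sequenced plasmid also retains an AOX1 promoter annotation, which the catalogue entry does not mention. The associated work concerns engineering acetyl-CoA-derived product biosynthesis in this Crabtree-negative yeast, so retuning fatty acid synthesis fits that aim.
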