Addgene plasmid #126746: pZ_P-HXT1-FAS1up
Purpose: vector for replacing the promoter of FAS1 coding gene
Depositing lab: Menghao Cai. Depositing organization: East China University of Science and Technology. Publication: Engineered ethanol-driven biosynthetic system for improving production of acetyl-CoA derived drugs in Crabtree-negative yeast. Liu Y, Bai C, Liu Q, Xu Q, Qian Z, Peng Q, Yu J, Xu M, Zhou X, Zhang Y, Cai M. Metab Eng. 2019 Jul;54:275-284. doi: 10.1016/j.ymben.2019.05.001. Epub 2019 May 9. PubMed 31077813.
Backbone
  Vector backbone: pPICZ B
  Backbone manufacturer: Invitrogen
  Backbone size w/o insert (bp): 3328
  Vector type: Yeast Expression
  Selectable markers: Zeocin
Growth in bacteria
  Bacterial resistance: Bleocin (Zeocin), 50 μg/mL
  Growth temperature: 37°C
  Growth strain: DH5alpha
  Copy number: Unknown
Gene/Insert
  Gene/Insert name: fas1 upstream
  Species: Komagataella phaffii
  Insert size (bp): 1200
  GenBank ID: XM_002489597.1
  Promoter: HXT1
  Tag / fusion protein: 6xHis (C terminal on insert)
  Cloning method: Gibson Cloning
Terms and licenses: Academic/Nonprofit Terms; Industry Terms: Not Available to Industry
How to cite: pZ_P-HXT1-FAS1up was a gift from Menghao Cai (Addgene plasmid # 126746 ; http://n2t.net/addgene:126746 ; RRID:Addgene_126746)
